>Addgene plasmid #217170 | pCMV-hAT-1_AMi | addgene full sequence | sequence record 443177 | Addgene NGS Result
GACATTGATTATTGACTAGTTATTAATAGTAATCAATTACGGGGTCATTAGTTCATAGCCCATATATGGA
GTTCCGCGTTACATAACTTACGGTAAATGGCCCGCCTGGCTGACCGCCCAACGACCCCCGCCCATTGACG
TCAATAATGACGTATGTTCCCATAGTAACGCCAATAGGGACTTTCCATTGACGTCAATGGGTGGAGTATT
TACGGTAAACTGCCCACTTGGCAGTACATCAAGTGTATCATATGCCAAGTACGCCCCCTATTGACGTCAA
TGACGGTAAATGGCCCGCCTGGCATTATGCCCAGTACATGACCTTATGGGACTTTCCTACTTGGCAGTAC
ATCTACGTATTAGTCATCGCTATTACCATGGTGATGCGGTTTTGGCAGTACATCAATGGGCGTGGATAGC
GGTTTGACTCACGGGGATTTCCAAGTCTCCACCCCATTGACGTCAATGGGAGTTTGTTTTGGCACCAAAA
TCAACGGGACTTTCCAAAATGTCGTAACAACTCCGCCCCATTGACGCAAATGGGCGGTAGGCGTGTACGG
TGGGAGGTCTATATAAGCAGAGCTCTCTGGCTAACTAGAGAACCCACTGCTTACTGGCTTATCGAAATTA
ATACGACTCACTATAGGGAGACCCAAGCTTGGTACCGAGCTCGGATCCACTAGTAACGGCCGCCAGTGTG
CTGGAATTCGCCGCCACCATGAAATATGCGTTCCCGAACGCGACTCGCATGACCAAACATATCCTGGTGT
GCAAGAAGTGCCCTGCGGACATTAAAAAGAGCTTTATGGGCGTGAGCGAAGAGGAAGTGGACCATGACGA
TGAAAGCGCGAGCAGCAGCTTTCAACGTAGCCGCAGCCGTTCACCTCCTACCGCAGCAGCAGCGGCAAGC
ATAACTTCAGCCAGCCAGCGTGTTGCGCAAAGCACCAGCAGCAGCAACCAGATTCTGCAGCCGACCGTGT
ATAAGCGTCTGAGCATCGCCAGCTTTGTGGACAAAATGACCCCTGAGGATCAGGAGAAGATTGATCAAGC
ACTGGCGCGCGCGATTTATTCAAGCGGTACCCCTCTGAGCATTACCGAAAACGCCTATTGGCAGGAAGCC
TTTAAACTGCTGCGCCCGAGCTATCGTTTACCTAGCCGCCACAGCTTAAGCAAACCGCTGCTGGAGAGCG
AATATGAGCGCGTGATGCAAAGCGTGCAGGGCAAAATCAACGAAGCGCTGTGTCTGGCGGTTTTAACCGA
CGGCTGGACCAATGTTCGTGGCGAGGGCATTATTAACTTTGTGATCACCACCCCTCAGCCTGTGTTTTAT
CGCAGCATTGAAACCGGCGAAAACCGTCACACCGCGGAGTATATTAGCAGCAAAATCTGCGAAGTGCTGC
AGAAAATTGGCAGCGGCAAAGTGTTTGCGCTGCTGACCGACAATGCCAGCAACATGAAAGCGGCCTGGGA
AATCATTATGGATAAGTACCCTCACATTACCGCCATTGGCTGTGCGAGCCACGGTCTGAATCTGCTGCTG
AACGATATTATGAAGCTGGATACCCTGCAGAAGATTTATCGCCGCGCCAAAGAAGTGATTAAGCACGTGA
AAGCGACCCATATTGTGGCGGCCGTGTTTAAGAAAAAACAGGAGGAGAAGAACGCGAAAAACAAAATCGT
GACCCTGAAACTGTGCAGCAAAACCCGTTGGGGCGGCGTTGTGATCAGCTTTGAAAGCCTGCTGAAAAAC
AAAGAAGCGCTGCAGGAGACTGTGATTATTGAAGATCTGAAAGTGCCGCGCAGCGTTCGTAATACCGTGC
TGGATGAAGATGTGTTTTGGGTGCAGCTGCAGAACAGCCTGAAAATCCTGAAACCGATTAGCAGCGCGAT
CACCGCGTCAGAAAGCGATAGCGCACTGTTAAGCGACATTCCGTATCAGATGGCCCAGATTAAAAGCACC
GTGTTTGAAAACCTGAGCGTGAGCCCTCTGACCTCAACCGAAGAGCGCAAAGTGAAGGATTTTATCAACC
GCCGCGAAGAATTTTGCTGCCAGAGCATACATGCCGCCGCGAACTTATTAGATCCTCGCTTTAAAGGCCG
CAACGTGAGCGATGATTCAACCGCGACCGCCTTTGATTGGATCACCAAACAGGCCACCCACTTAGGTCTG
GACGTTGGCAAAGTGCTGAGCAACGTGGCGGAATATCGTACCAGCAGCGGCATTTGGAGCCGTAATGCCG
TGTGGGATAGCGCGAAACACATCCCTCCTGCCACCTGGTGGCAAGGTCTGTGTACCACCCAACCGCTGAC
TCCTTTAGCGAGCCGCTTACTGCAGATTCCTCCTTCAAGCGCGGCGTGTGAACGTAACTGGAGCATGTTT
GGCAACACCCGCACCAAAAGCCGCAACAAACTGACTTGCGAGCGCGTGGAAAAACTGGTTAGCATCCGCG
CGAACCTGCAGTTTAGCGAAGTGCACGAAGACGACAAAAACGAGGGCAGCGAAGAGAGCGAAGAAGCGGA
AACCGCGGATTCAGATAGCAGCGAGAACGAAACCGATTGATGAGCGGCCGCTCGAGCATGCATCTAGAGG
GCCCTATTCTATAGTGTCACCTAAATGCTAGAGCTCGCTGATCAGCCTCGACTGTGCCTTCTAGTTGCCA
GCCATCTGTTGTTTGCCCCTCCCCCGTGCCTTCCTTGACCCTGGAAGGTGCCACTCCCACTGTCCTTTCC
TAATAAAATGAGGAAATTGCATCGCATTGTCTGAGTAGGTGTCATTCTATTCTGGGGGGTGGGGTGGGGC
AGGACAGCAAGGGGGAGGATTGGGAAGACAATAGCAGGCATGCTGGGGATGCGGTGGGCTCTATGGCTTC
TGAGGCGGAAAGAACCAGCTGGGGCTCTAGGGGGTATCCCC
[124 nt withheld, positions 2912-3035]
C
[91 nt withheld, positions 3037-3127]
A
[49 nt withheld, positions 3129-3177]
CCTTTGACGTTGGAGTCCACGTTCTTT
[37 nt withheld, positions 3205-3241]
ACCCTATCTCGGTCTATTCTTTTGATTTATAAGGGATTTTGCCGATTTCGGCCTATTGGTTAAAAAATGA
GCTGATTTAACAAAAATTTAACGCGAATTAATTCTGTGGAATGTGTGTCAGTTAGGGTGTGGAAAGTCCC
CAGGCTCCCCAGCAGGCAGAAGTATGCAAAGCATGCATCTCAATTAGTCAGCAACCAGGTGTGGAAAGTC
CCCAGGCTCCCCAGCAGGCAGAAGTATGCAAAGCATGCATCTCAATTAGTCAGCAACCATAGTCCCGCCC
CTAACTCCGCCCATCCCGCCCCTAACTCCGCCCAGTTCCGCCCATTCTCCGCCCCATGGCTGACTAATTT
TTTTTATTTATGCAGAGGCCGAGGCCGCCTCTGCCTCTGAGCTATTCCAGAAGTAGTGAGGAGGCTTTTT
TGGAGGCCTAGGCTTTTGCAAAAAGCTCCCCGAAATGACCGACCAAGCGACGCCCAACCTGCCATCACGA
GATTTCGATTCCACCGCCGCCTTCTATGAAAGGTTGGGCTTCGGAATCGTTTTCCGGGACGCCGGCTGGA
TGATCCTCCAGCGCGGGGATCTCATGCTGGAGTTCTTCGCCCACCCCAACTTGTTTATTGCAGCTTATAA
TGGTTACAAATAAAGCAATAGCATCACAAATTTCACAAATAAAGCATTTTTTTCACTGCATTCTAGTTGT
GGTTTGTCCAAACTCATCAATGTATCTTATCATGTCTGTATACCGTCGACCTCTAGCTAGAGCTTGGCGT
AATCATGGTCATAGCTGTTTCCTGTGTGAAATTGTTATCCGCTCACAATTCCACACAACATACGAGCCGG
AAGCATAAAGTGTAAAGCCTGGGGTGCCTAATGAGTGAGCTAACTCACATTAATTGCGTTGCGCTCACTG
CCCGCTTTCCAGTCGGGAAACCTGTCGTGCCAGCTGCATTAATGAATCGGCCAACGCGCGGGGAGAGGCG
GTTTGCGTATTGGGCGCTCTTCCGCTTCCTCGCTCACTGACTCGCTGCGCTCGGTCGTTCGGCTGCGGCG
AGCGGTATCAGCTCACTCAAAGGCGGTAATACGGTTATCCACAGAATCAGGGGATAACGCAGGAAAGAAC
ATGTGAGCAAAAGGCCAGCAAAAGGCCAGGAACCGTAAAAAGGCCGCGTTGCTGGCGTTTTTCCATAGGC
TCCGCCCCCCTGACGAGCATCACAAAAATCGACGCTCAAGTCAGAGGTGGCGAAACCCGACAGGACTATA
AAGATACCAGGCGTTTCCCCCTGGAAGCTCCCTCGTGCGCTCTCCTGTTCCGACCCTGCCGCTTACCGGA
TACCTGTCCGCCTTTCTCCCTTCGGGAAGCGTGGCGCTTTCTCATAGCTCACGCTGTAGGTATCTCAGTT
CGGTGTAGGTCGTTCGCTCCAAGCTGGGCTGTGTGCACGAACCCCCCGTTCAGCCCGACCGCTGCGCCTT
ATCCGGTAACTATCGTCTTGAGTCCAACCCGGTAAGACACGACTTATCGCCACTGGCAGCAGCCACTGGT
AACAGGATTAGCAGAGCGAGGTATGTAGGCGGTGCTACAGAGTTCTTGAAGTGGTGGCCTAACTACGGCT
ACACTAGAAGAACAGTATTTGGTATCTGCGCTCTGCTGAAGCCAGTTACCTTCGGAAAAAGAGTTGGTAG
CTCTTGATCCGGCAAACAAACCACCGCTGGTAGCGGTGGTTTTTTTGTTTGCAAGCAGCAGATTACGCGC
AGAAAAAAAGGATCTCAAGAAGATCCTTTGATCTTTTCTACGGGGTCTGACGCTCAGTGGAACGAAAACT
CACGTTAAGGGATTTTGGTCATGAGATTATCAAAAAGGATCTTCACCTAGATCCTTTTAAATTAAAAATG
AAGTTTTAAATCAATCTAAAGTATATATGAGTAAACTTGGTCTGACAGTTACCAATGCTTAATCAGTGAG
GCACCTATCTCAGCGATCTGTCTATTTCGTTCATCCATAGTTGCCTGACTCCCCGTCGTGTAGATAACTA
CGATACGGGAGGGCTTACCATCTGGCCCCAGTGCTGCAATGATACCGCGAGACCCACGCTCACCGGCTCC
AGATTTATCAGCAATAAACCAGCCAGCCGGAAGGGCCGAGCGCAGAAGTGGTCCTGCAACTTTATCCGCC
TCCATCCAGTCTATTAATTGTTGCCGGGAAGCTAGAGTAAGTAGTTCGCCAGTTAATAGTTTGCGCAACG
TTGTTGCCATTGCTACAGGCATCGTGGTGTCACGCTCGTCGTTTGGTATGGCTTCATTCAGCTCCGGTTC
CCAACGATCAAGGCGAGTTACATGATCCCCCATGTTGTGCAAAAAAGCGGTTAGCTCCTTCGGTCCTCCG
ATCGTTGTCAGAAGTAAGTTGGCCGCAGTGTTATCACTCATGGTTATGGCAGCACTGCATAATTCTCTTA
CTGTCATGCCATCCGTAAGATGCTTTTCTGTGACTGGTGAGTACTCAACCAAGTCATTCTGAGAATAGTG
TATGCGGCGACCGAGTTGCTCTTGCCCGGCGTCAATACGGGATAATACCGCGCCACATAGCAGAACTTTA
AAAGTGCTCATCATTGGAAAACGTTCTTCGGGGCGAAAACTCTCAAGGATCTTACCGCTGTTGAGATCCA
GTTCGATGTAACCCACTCGTGCACCCAACTGATCTTCAGCATCTTTTACTTTCACCAGCGTTTCTGGGTG
AGCAAAAACAGGAAGGCAAAATGCCGCAAAAAAGGGAATAAGGGCGACACGGAAATGTTGAATACTCATA
CTCTTCCTTTTTCAATATTATTGAAGCATTTATCAGGGTTATTGTCTCATGAGCGGATACATATTTGAAT
GTATTTAGAAAAATAAACAAATAGGGGTTCCGCGCACATTTCCCCGAAAAGTGCCACCTGACGTCGACGG
ATCGGGAGATCTCCCGATCCCCTATGGTGCACTCTCAGTACAATCTGCTCTGATGCCGCATAGTTAAGCC
AGTATCTGCTCCCTGCTTGTGTGTTGGAGGTCGCTGAGTAGTGCGCGAGCAAAATTTAAGCTACAACAAG
GCAAGGCTTGACCGACAATTGCATGAAGAATCTGCTTAGGGTTAGGCGTTTTGCGCTGCTTCGCGATGTA
CGGGCCAGATATACGCGTT
Features (pLannotate 1.2.2; 19 found; start..end, strand, type, name):
      1..380     +  enhancer       CMV enhancer: human cytomegalovirus immediate early enhancer
    381..584     +  promoter       CMV promoter: human cytomegalovirus (CMV) immediate early promoter
    580..613     +  LTR            5' LTR (truncated) (fragment): truncated 5' long terminal repeat (LTR) from HIV-1
    629..647     +  promoter       T7 promoter: promoter for bacteriophage T7 RNA polymerase
   2598..2616    -  promoter       SP6 promoter: promoter for bacteriophage SP6 RNA polymerase
   2642..2866    +  polyA_signal   bGH poly(A) signal: bovine growth hormone polyadenylation signal
   2870..2891    +  promoter       SV40 promoter (fragment): SV40 enhancer and early promoter
   2912..3340    +  rep_origin     f1 ori (sequence partly withheld): f1 bacteriophage origin of replication; arrow indicates direction of (+) strand synthesis
   3354..3683    +  promoter       SV40 promoter: SV40 enhancer and early promoter
   3696..3854    +  CDS            ble (fragment): BLE_KLEPN - Experimental evidence at protein level: Swiss-Prot protein existence level 1. Binding protein with a strong affinity to the bleomycin family of antibiotics. Binds to CL990; an antimitotic-antibiotic compound. From Klebsiella pneumoniae.
   3849..3970    +  polyA_signal   SV40 poly(A) signal: SV40 polyadenylation signal
   4043..4059    -  protein_bind   lac operator: The lac repressor binds to the lac operator to inhibit transcription in E. coli. This inhibition can be relieved by adding lactose or isopropyl-β-D-thiogalactopyranoside (IPTG). lac repressor encoded by lacI
   4067..4097    -  promoter       lac promoter: promoter for the E. coli lac operon
   4112..4133    -  protein_bind   CAP binding site: CAP binding activates transcription in the presence of cAMP. E. coli catabolite activator protein
   4146..4238    -  CDS            lacI (fragment): lac repressor; lacI; The lac repressor binds to the lac operator to inhibit transcription in E. coli. This inhibition can be relieved by adding lactose or isopropyl-β-D-thiogalactopyranoside (IPTG).
   4421..5009    -  rep_origin     ori: high-copy-number ColE1/pMB1/pBR322/pUC origin of replication
   5180..6040    -  CDS            AmpR: β-lactamase; bla; confers resistance to ampicillin, carbenicillin, and related antibiotics
   6041..6145    -  promoter       AmpR promoter: bla
   6204..6256    -  misc_feature   bom (fragment): basis of mobility region from pBR322
