[The description below was written by a language model from this plasmid's Addgene catalogue record and pLannotate feature annotations shown in this document.]
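Description:
pCMV-hAT-1_AMi is a mammalian expression plasmid of about 6.4 kb, built on a pCMV backbone, that drives production of the hAT-1_AMi transposase, a hAT-superfamily DNA transposase from the American alligator (Alligator mississippiensis). It is maintained in E. coli at high copy through a ColE1/pUC-type origin and selected with ampicillin via the β-lactamase gene and its native promoter. An f1 origin is also present, which in principle permits single-stranded DNA production.

The expression cassette starts with the human cytomegalovirus immediate-early enhancer and promoter, followed by a T7 promoter. It ends with a reverse-oriented SP6 promoter and the bovine growth hormone polyadenylation signal. The automated annotation did not label the roughly 1.9 kb interval between the T7 and SP6 promoters, but this is where the transposase coding sequence would be expected to lie. No epitope tag or reporter is annotated, and the cloning sites are recorded as unknown. Downstream, an SV40 enhancer/early promoter precedes only a short fragment of a bleomycin-resistance gene (ble) and an SV40 poly(A) signal. The plasmid therefore appears to lack an intact mammalian selection marker and is best suited to transient transfection. Other small hits, including a truncated HIV-1 LTR fragment, lac promoter/operator elements, a lacI fragment and a bom fragment, look like backbone remnants rather than functional modules.

The construct comes from a survey that tested many DNA transposons in human cells for genome engineering. It supplies the transposase as a helper plasmid, presumably for use with a separate donor carrying the matching transposon ends, which this record does not describe.
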