Addgene plasmid #217170: pCMV-hAT-1_AMi
Purpose: Mammalian expression vector for expression of hAT-1_Ami transposase (CMV promoter)
Depositing lab: Haoyi Wang. Depositing organization: Institute of Zoology, Chinese Academy of Sciences. Publication: Heterologous survey of 130 DNA transposons in human cells highlights their functional divergence and expands the genome engineering toolbox. Zhang T, Tan S, Tang N, Li Y, Zhang C, Sun J, Guo Y, Gao H, Cai Y, Sun W, Wang C, Fu L, Ma H, Wu Y, Hu X, Zhang X, Gee P, Yan W, Zhao Y, Chen Q, Guo B, Wang H, Zhang YE. Cell. 2024 Jul 11;187(14):3741-3760.e30. doi: 10.1016/j.cell.2024.05.007. Epub 2024 Jun 5. PubMed 38843831.
Backbone
  Vector backbone: pCMV
  Vector type: Mammalian Expression
Growth in bacteria
  Bacterial resistance: Ampicillin, 100 μg/mL
  Growth temperature: 37°C
  Growth strain: DH5alpha
  Copy number: High Copy
Gene/Insert
  Gene/Insert name: hAT-1_AMi transposase
  Species: Alligator mississippiensis
  Cloning method: Restriction Enzyme; 5′ cloning site Unknown (unknown if destroyed); 3′ cloning site Unknown (unknown if destroyed)
Terms and licenses: Academic/Nonprofit Terms; Industry Terms: Not Available to Industry
How to cite: pCMV-hAT-1_AMi was a gift from Haoyi Wang (Addgene plasmid # 217170 ; http://n2t.net/addgene:217170 ; RRID:Addgene_217170)
